Addgene plasmid #59695: pGEX-GP-2-CBX7 Chromo
Purpose: Contains histone modification interacting domain (CBX7 Chromo)
Depositing lab: Albert Jeltsch. Depositing organization: Universitaet Stuttgart. Publication: Application of histone modification-specific interaction domains as an alternative to antibodies. Kungulovski G, Kycia I, Tamas R, Jurkowska RZ, Kudithipudi S, Henry C, Reinhardt R, Labhart P, Jeltsch A. Genome Res. 2014 Nov;24(11):1842-53. doi: 10.1101/gr.170985.113. Epub 2014 Oct 9. PubMed 25301795.
Backbone
  Vector backbone: pGEX-6p-2
  Total vector size (bp): 5131
  Vector type: Bacterial Expression
  Selectable markers: Ampicilin
Growth in bacteria
  Bacterial resistance: Ampicillin, 100 μg/mL
  Growth temperature: 37°C
  Growth strain: XL1 Blue
  Copy number: Unknown
Gene/Insert
  Gene/Insert name: CBX7 Chromo
  Species: H. sapiens (human)
  Insert size (bp): 194
  Entrez Gene: CBX7
  Promoter: tac promoter
  Tag / fusion protein: GST (N terminal on backbone)
  Cloning method: Restriction Enzyme; 5′ cloning site BamHI (unknown if destroyed); 3′ cloning site XhoI (unknown if destroyed)
  Sequencing primers: 5′ GGGCTGGCAAGCCACGTTTGGTG; 3′ CCGGGAGCTGCATGTGTCAGAGG
Terms and licenses: Academic/Nonprofit Terms; Industry Terms: Not Available to Industry
How to cite: pGEX-GP-2-CBX7 Chromo was a gift from Albert Jeltsch (Addgene plasmid # 59695 ; http://n2t.net/addgene:59695 ; RRID:Addgene_59695)
