[The description below was written by a language model from this plasmid's Addgene catalogue record and pLannotate feature annotations shown in this document.]
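Description:
pGEX-GP-2-CBX7 Chromo is a bacterial expression plasmid of 5,131 bp built on the pGEX-6p-2 backbone, designed to produce the chromodomain of human CBX7 as a GST fusion protein in E. coli. It replicates from a ColE1/pMB1-type origin and is selected with ampicillin through the β-lactamase (AmpR) gene and its native promoter. The copy number is recorded as unknown. Short rop and bom fragments, a lacZα segment with its lac promoter and operator, and a small yciV fragment are also annotated. These appear to be backbone remnants rather than functional parts of the design.

The expression cassette is driven by the tac promoter, a strong trp/lac hybrid, followed by a lac operator. The plasmid also carries lacI under the lacIq promoter, so it supplies its own repressor and keeps transcription off until it is induced with IPTG. Downstream lies the Schistosoma japonicum glutathione S-transferase coding sequence, and the roughly 194 bp CBX7 chromodomain insert is cloned after it between BamHI and XhoI, which places GST at the N terminus. The catalogue lists the insert as human, whereas the automated annotation matched it to the mouse Cbx7 entry. This probably reflects high conservation of the domain rather than a real discrepancy, but the record does not resolve it.

CBX7 is a component of Polycomb PRC1-like complexes, and the record describes its chromodomain as a histone modification interacting domain. The GST tag allows affinity purification on glutathione resin and detection of the recombinant domain. The associated work applied such domains as alternatives to antibodies for detecting specific histone modifications.
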