Features (pLannotate 1.2.2; 17 found; start..end, strand, type, name):
      6..107     -  CDS            yciV (fragment): RNAAM_ECOLI - Also known as trpH From Escherichia coli (strain K12).
    183..211     +  promoter       tac promoter: strong E. coli promoter; hybrid between the trp and lac UV5 promoters
    219..235     +  protein_bind   lac operator: The lac repressor binds to the lac operator to inhibit transcription in E. coli. This inhibition can be relieved by adding lactose or isopropyl-β-D-thiogalactopyranoside (IPTG). lac repressor encoded by lacI
    258..911     +  CDS            GST26_SCHJA: Experimental evidence at protein level: Swiss-Prot protein existence level 1. GST isoenzymes appear to play a central role in the parasite detoxification system. Other functions are also suspected including a role in increasing the solubility of haematin in the parasite gut. From Schistosoma japonicum (Blood fluke).
    951..1124    +  CDS            Cbx7 (fragment): CBX7_MOUSE - Also known as D15Ertd417e. Experimental evidence at protein level: Swiss-Prot protein existence level 1. Component of a Polycomb group (PcG) multiprotein PRC1-like complex, a complex class required to maintain the transcriptionally repressive state of many genes, including Hox genes, throughout development (PubMed:16537902, PubMed:22226355). PcG PRC1 complex acts via chromatin remodeling and modification of histones; it mediates monoubiquitination of histone H2A 'Lys-119', rendering chromatin heritably changed in its expressibility. Promotes histone H3 trimethylation at 'Lys-9' (H
   1148..1187    +  CDS            rop (fragment): Rop protein, which maintains plasmids at low copy number; rop
   1289..1329    +  misc_feature   bom (fragment): basis of mobility region from pBR322
   1434..1538    +  promoter       AmpR promoter: bla
   1539..2399    +  CDS            AmpR: β-lactamase; bla; confers resistance to ampicillin, carbenicillin, and related antibiotics
   2570..3158    +  rep_origin     ori: high-copy-number ColE1/pMB1/pBR322/pUC origin of replication
   3344..3395    -  misc_feature   bom (fragment): basis of mobility region from pBR322
   3402..3479    +  promoter       lacIq promoter: lacI (mutant); In the lacIq allele, a single base change in the promoter boosts expression of the lacI gene about 10-fold.
   3480..4562    +  CDS            lacI: lac repressor; lacI; The lac repressor binds to the lac operator to inhibit transcription in E. coli. This inhibition can be relieved by adding lactose or isopropyl-β-D-thiogalactopyranoside (IPTG).
   4575..4596    +  protein_bind   CAP binding site: CAP binding activates transcription in the presence of cAMP. E. coli catabolite activator protein
   4611..4641    +  promoter       lac promoter: promoter for the E. coli lac operon
   4649..4665    +  protein_bind   lac operator: The lac repressor binds to the lac operator to inhibit transcription in E. coli. This inhibition can be relieved by adding lactose or isopropyl-β-D-thiogalactopyranoside (IPTG). lac repressor encoded by lacI
   4685..4858    +  CDS            lacZα: LacZα fragment of β-galactosidase; lacZ fragment
>Addgene plasmid #59695 | pGEX-GP-2-CBX7 Chromo | depositor full sequence | sequence record 93438 | pGEX-GP-2-CBX7 Chromo sequence 5131 bps
ACGTTATCGACTGCACGGTGCACCAATGCTTCTGGCGTCAGGCAGCCATCGGAAGCTGTGGTATGGCTGT
GCAGGTCGTAAATCACTGCATAATTCGTGTCGCTCAAGGCGCACTCCCGTTCTGGATAATGTTTTTTGCG
CCGACATCATAACGGTTCTGGCAAATATTCTGAAATGAGCTGTTGACAATTAATCATCGGCTCGTATAAT
GTGTGGAATTGTGAGCGGATAACAATTTCACACAGGAAACAGTATTCATGTCCCCTATACTAGGTTATTG
GAAAATTAAGGGCCTTGTGCAACCCACTCGACTTCTTTTGGAATATCTTGAAGAAAAATATGAAGAGCAT
TTGTATGAGCGCGATGAAGGTGATAAATGGCGAAACAAAAAGTTTGAATTGGGTTTGGAGTTTCCCAATC
TTCCTTATTATATTGATGGTGATGTTAAATTAACACAGTCTATGGCCATCATACGTTATATAGCTGACAA
GCACAACATGTTGGGTGGTTGTCCAAAAGAGCGTGCAGAGATTTCAATGCTTGAAGGAGCGGTTTTGGAT
ATTAGATACGGTGTTTCGAGAATTGCATATAGTAAAGACTTTGAAACTCTCAAAGTTGATTTTCTTAGCA
AGCTACCTGAAATGCTGAAAATGTTCGAAGATCGTTTATGTCATAAAACATATTTAAATGGTGATCATGT
AACCCATCCTGACTTCATGTTGTATGACGCTCTTGATGTTGTTTTATACATGGACCCAATGTGCCTGGAT
GCGTTCCCAAAATTAGTTTGTTTTAAAAAACGTATTGAAGCTATCCCACAAATTGATAAGTACTTGAAAT
CCAGCAAGTATATAGCATGGCCTTTGCAGGGCTGGCAAGCCACGTTTGGTGGTGGCGACCATCCTCCAAA
ATCGGATCTGGAAGTTCTGTTCCAGGGGCCCCTGGGATCCGAGCAGGTGTTCGCCGTGGAGAGCATCCGG
AAGAAGCGCGTGCGGAAGGGTAAAGTCGAGTATCTGGTGAAGTGGAAAGGATGGCCCCCAAAGTACAGCA
CGTGGGAGCCAGAAGAGCACATCTTGGACCCCCGCCTCGTCATGGCCTACGAGGAGAAGGAGGAGCTCGA
GCGGCCGCATCGTGACTGACTGACGATCTGCCTCGCGCGTTTCGGTGATGACGGTGAAAACCTCTGACAC
ATGCAGCTCCCGGAGACGGTCACAGCTTGTCTGTAAGCGGATGCCGGGAGCAGACAAGCCCGTCAGGGCG
CGTCAGCGGGTGTTGGCGGGTGTCGGGGCGCAGCCATGACCCAGTCACGTAGCGATAGCGGAGTGTATAA
TTCTTGAAGACGAAAGGGCCTCGTGATACGCCTATTTTTATAGGTTAATGTCATGATAATAATGGTTTCT
TAGACGTCAGGTGGCACTTTTCGGGGAAATGTGCGCGGAACCCCTATTTGTTTATTTTTCTAAATACATT
CAAATATGTATCCGCTCATGAGACAATAACCCTGATAAATGCTTCAATAATATTGAAAAAGGAAGAGTAT
GAGTATTCAACATTTCCGTGTCGCCCTTATTCCCTTTTTTGCGGCATTTTGCCTTCCTGTTTTTGCTCAC
CCAGAAACGCTGGTGAAAGTAAAAGATGCTGAAGATCAGTTGGGTGCACGAGTGGGTTACATCGAACTGG
ATCTCAACAGCGGTAAGATCCTTGAGAGTTTTCGCCCCGAAGAACGTTTTCCAATGATGAGCACTTTTAA
AGTTCTGCTATGTGGCGCGGTATTATCCCGTGTTGACGCCGGGCAAGAGCAACTCGGTCGCCGCATACAC
TATTCTCAGAATGACTTGGTTGAGTACTCACCAGTCACAGAAAAGCATCTTACGGATGGCATGACAGTAA
GAGAATTATGCAGTGCTGCCATAACCATGAGTGATAACACTGCGGCCAACTTACTTCTGACAACGATCGG
AGGACCGAAGGAGCTAACCGCTTTTTTGCACAACATGGGGGATCATGTAACTCGCCTTGATCGTTGGGAA
CCGGAGCTGAATGAAGCCATACCAAACGACGAGCGTGACACCACGATGCCTGCAGCAATGGCAACAACGT
TGCGCAAACTATTAACTGGCGAACTACTTACTCTAGCTTCCCGGCAACAATTAATAGACTGGATGGAGGC
GGATAAAGTTGCAGGACCACTTCTGCGCTCGGCCCTTCCGGCTGGCTGGTTTATTGCTGATAAATCTGGA
GCCGGTGAGCGTGGGTCTCGCGGTATCATTGCAGCACTGGGGCCAGATGGTAAGCCCTCCCGTATCGTAG
TTATCTACACGACGGGGAGTCAGGCAACTATGGATGAACGAAATAGACAGATCGCTGAGATAGGTGCCTC
ACTGATTAAGCATTGGTAACTGTCAGACCAAGTTTACTCATATATACTTTAGATTGATTTAAAACTTCAT
TTTTAATTTAAAAGGATCTAGGTGAAGATCCTTTTTGATAATCTCATGACCAAAATCCCTTAACGTGAGT
TTTCGTTCCACTGAGCGTCAGACCCCGTAGAAAAGATCAAAGGATCTTCTTGAGATCCTTTTTTTCTGCG
CGTAATCTGCTGCTTGCAAACAAAAAAACCACCGCTACCAGCGGTGGTTTGTTTGCCGGATCAAGAGCTA
CCAACTCTTTTTCCGAAGGTAACTGGCTTCAGCAGAGCGCAGATACCAAATACTGTCCTTCTAGTGTAGC
CGTAGTTAGGCCACCACTTCAAGAACTCTGTAGCACCGCCTACATACCTCGCTCTGCTAATCCTGTTACC
AGTGGCTGCTGCCAGTGGCGATAAGTCGTGTCTTACCGGGTTGGACTCAAGACGATAGTTACCGGATAAG
GCGCAGCGGTCGGGCTGAACGGGGGGTTCGTGCACACAGCCCAGCTTGGAGCGAACGACCTACACCGAAC
TGAGATACCTACAGCGTGAGCTATGAGAAAGCGCCACGCTTCCCGAAGGGAGAAAGGCGGACAGGTATCC
GGTAAGCGGCAGGGTCGGAACAGGAGAGCGCACGAGGGAGCTTCCAGGGGGAAACGCCTGGTATCTTTAT
AGTCCTGTCGGGTTTCGCCACCTCTGACTTGAGCGTCGATTTTTGTGATGCTCGTCAGGGGGGCGGAGCC
TATGGAAAAACGCCAGCAACGCGGCCTTTTTACGGTTCCTGGCCTTTTGCTGGCCTTTTGCTCACATGTT
CTTTCCTGCGTTATCCCCTGATTCTGTGGATAACCGTATTACCGCCTTTGAGTGAGCTGATACCGCTCGC
CGCAGCCGAACGACCGAGCGCAGCGAGTCAGTGAGCGAGGAAGCGGAAGAGCGCCTGATGCGGTATTTTC
TCCTTACGCATCTGTGCGGTATTTCACACCGCATAAATTCCGACACCATCGAATGGTGCAAAACCTTTCG
CGGTATGGCATGATAGCGCCCGGAAGAGAGTCAATTCAGGGTGGTGAATGTGAAACCAGTAACGTTATAC
GATGTCGCAGAGTATGCCGGTGTCTCTTATCAGACCGTTTCCCGCGTGGTGAACCAGGCCAGCCACGTTT
CTGCGAAAACGCGGGAAAAAGTGGAAGCGGCGATGGCGGAGCTGAATTACATTCCCAACCGCGTGGCACA
ACAACTGGCGGGCAAACAGTCGTTGCTGATTGGCGTTGCCACCTCCAGTCTGGCCCTGCACGCGCCGTCG
CAAATTGTCGCGGCGATTAAATCTCGCGCCGATCAACTGGGTGCCAGCGTGGTGGTGTCGATGGTAGAAC
GAAGCGGCGTCGAAGCCTGTAAAGCGGCGGTGCACAATCTTCTCGCGCAACGCGTCAGTGGGCTGATCAT
TAACTATCCGCTGGATGACCAGGATGCCATTGCTGTGGAAGCTGCCTGCACTAATGTTCCGGCGTTATTT
CTTGATGTCTCTGACCAGACACCCATCAACAGTATTATTTTCTCCCATGAAGACGGTACGCGACTGGGCG
TGGAGCATCTGGTCGCATTGGGTCACCAGCAAATCGCGCTGTTAGCGGGCCCATTAAGTTCTGTCTCGGC
GCGTCTGCGTCTGGCTGGCTGGCATAAATATCTCACTCGCAATCAAATTCAGCCGATAGCGGAACGGGAA
GGCGACTGGAGTGCCATGTCCGGTTTTCAACAAACCATGCAAATGCTGAATGAGGGCATCGTTCCCACTG
CGATGCTGGTTGCCAACGATCAGATGGCGCTGGGCGCAATGCGCGCCATTACCGAGTCCGGGCTGCGCGT
TGGTGCGGATATCTCGGTAGTGGGATACGACGATACCGAAGACAGCTCATGTTATATCCCGCCGTCAACC
ACCATCAAACAGGATTTTCGCCTGCTGGGGCAAACCAGCGTGGACCGCTTGCTGCAACTCTCTCAGGGCC
AGGCGGTGAAGGGCAATCAGCTGTTGCCCGTCTCACTGGTGAAAAGAAAAACCACCCTGGCGCCCAATAC
GCAAACCGCCTCTCCCCGCGCGTTGGCCGATTCATTAATGCAGCTGGCACGACAGGTTTCCCGACTGGAA
AGCGGGCAGTGAGCGCAACGCAATTAATGTGAGTTAGCTCACTCATTAGGCACCCCAGGCTTTACACTTT
ATGCTTCCGGCTCGTATGTTGTGTGGAATTGTGAGCGGATAACAATTTCACACAGGAAACAGCTATGACC
ATGATTACGGATTCACTGGCCGTCGTTTTACAACGTCGTGACTGGGAAAACCCTGGCGTTACCCAACTTA
ATCGCCTTGCAGCACATCCCCCTTTCGCCAGCTGGCGTAATAGCGAAGAGGCCCGCACCGATCGCCCTTC
CCAACAGTTGCGCAGCCTGAATGGCGAATGGCGCTTTGCCTGGTTTCCGGCACCAGAAGCGGTGCCGGAA
AGCTGGCTGGAGTGCGATCTTCCTGAGGCCGATACTGTCGTCGTCCCCTCAAACTGGCAGATGCACGGTT
ACGATGCGCCCATCTACACCAACGTAACCTATCCCATTACGGTCAATCCGCCGTTTGTTCCCACGGAGAA
TCCGACGGGTTGTTACTCGCTCACATTTAATGTTGATGAAAGCTGGCTACAGGAAGGCCAGACGCGAATT
ATTTTTGATGGCGTTGGAATT
