>Addgene plasmid #59695 | pGEX-GP-2-CBX7 Chromo | depositor partial sequence | sequence record 93439 | CBX7 Chromo orf
GGATCCGAGCAGGTGTTCGCCGTGGAGAGCATCCGGAAGAAGCGCGTGCGGAAGGGTAAAGTCGAGTATC
TGGTGAAGTGGAAAGGATGGCCCCCAAAGTACAGCACGTGGGAGCCAGAAGAGCACATCTTGGACCCCCG
CCTCGTCATGGCCTACGAGGAGAAGGAGGAGCTCGAGCGGCCGCATCGTGACTG
