>Addgene plasmid #59695 | pGEX-GP-2-CBX7 Chromo | addgene partial sequence | sequence record 95302 | pEXT20-F2 5'-GCATAATTCGTGTCGC-3'
GCGCCGACATCATAACGGTTCTGGCAAATATTCTGAAATGAGCTGTTGACAATTAATCATCGGCTCGTAT
AATGTGTGGAATTGTGAGCGGATAACAATTTCACACAGGAAACAGTATTCATGTCCCCTATACTAGGTTA
TTGGAAAATTAAGGGCCTTGTGCAACCCACTCGACTTCTTTTGGAATATCTTGAAGAAAAATATGAAGAG
CATTTGTATGAGCGCGATGAAGGTGATAAATGGCGAAACAAAAAGTTTGAATTGGGTTTGGAGTTTCCCA
ATCTTCCTTATTATATTGATGGTGATGTTAAATTAACACAGTCTATGGCCATCATACGTTATATAGCTGA
CAAGCACAACATGTTGGGTGGTTGTCCAAAAGAGCGTGCAGAGATTTCAATGCTTGAAGGAGCGGTTTTG
GATATTAGATACGGTGTTTCGAGAATTGCATATAGTAAAGACTTTGAAACTCTCAAAGTTGATTTTCTTA
GCAAGCTACCTGAAATGCTGAAAATGTTCGAAGATCGTTTATGTCATAAAACATATTTAAATGGTGATCA
TGTAACCCATCCTGACTTCATGTTGTATGACGCTCTTGATGTTGTTTTATACATGGACCCAATGTGCCTG
GATGCGTTCCCAAAATTAGTTTGTTTTAAAAAACGTATTGAAGCTATCCCACAAATTGATAAGTACTTGA
AATCCAGCAAGTATATAGCATGGCCTTTGCA
