>Addgene plasmid #59695 | pGEX-GP-2-CBX7 Chromo | addgene partial sequence | sequence record 95303 | pGEX3 5'-CCGGGAGCTGCATGTGTCAGAGG-3'
GCGGCCGCTCGAGCTCCTCCTTCTCCTCGTAGGCCATGACGAGGCGGGGGTCCAAGATGTGCTCTTCTGG
CTCCCACGTGCTGTACTTTGGGGGCCATCCTTTCCACTTCACCAGATACTCGACTTTACCCTTCCGCACG
CGCTTCTTCCGGATGCTCTCCACGGCGAACACCTGCTCGGATCCCAGGGGCCCCTGGAACAGAACTTCCA
GATCCGATTTTGGAGGATGGTCGCCACCACCAAACGTGGCTTGCCAGCCCTGCAAAGGCCATGCTATATA
CTTGCTGGATTTCAAGTACTTATCAATTTGTGGGATAGCTTCAATACGTTTTTTAAAACAAACTAATTTT
GGGAACGCATCCAGGCACATTGGGTCCATGTATAAAACAACATCAAGAGCGTCATACAACATGAAGTCAG
GATGGGTTACATGATCACCATTTAAATATGTTTTATGACATAAACGATCTTCGAACATTTTCAGCATTTC
AGGTAGCTTGCTAAGAAAATCAACTTTGAGAGTTTCAAAGTCTTTACTATATGCAATTCTCGAAACACCG
TATCTAATATCCAAAACCGCTCCTTCAAGCATTGAAATCTCTGCACGCTCTTTTGGACAACCACCCAACA
TGTTGTGCTTGTCAGCTATATAACGTATGATGGCCATAGACTGTGTTAATTTAACATCACCATCAATATA
ATAAGGAAGATTGGGAAACTCCAAACCCAATTCAAACTTTTTGTTTCGCCATTTATCACCTTCATCGCGC
TCATACAAATGCTCTTCATA
