>Addgene plasmid #59695 | pGEX-GP-2-CBX7 Chromo | addgene partial sequence | sequence record 95850 | pGEX5 5'-GGGCTGGCAAGCCACGTTTGGTG-3'
GTTCTGTTCCAGGGGCCCCTGGGATCCGAGCAGGTGTTCGCCGTGGAGAGCATCCGGAAGAAGCGCGTGC
GGAAGGGTAAAGTCGAGTATCTGGTGAAGTGGAAAGGATGGCCCCCAAAGTACAGCACGTGGGAGCCAGA
AGAGCACATCTTGGACCCCCGCCTCGTCATGGCCTACGAGGAGAAGGAGGAGCTCGAGCGGCCGCATCGT
GACTGACTGACGATCTGCCTCGCGCGTTTCGGTGATGACGGTGAAAACCTCTGACACATGCAGCTCCCGG
AGACGGTCACAGCTTGTCTGTAAGCGGATGCCGGGAGCAGACAAGCCCGTCAGGGCGCGTCAGCGGGTGT
TGGCGGGTGTCGGGGCGCAGCCATGACCCAGTCACGTAGCGATAGCGGAGTGTATAATTCTTGAAGACGA
AAGGGCCTCGTGATACGCCTATTTTTATAGGTTAATGTCATGATAATAATGGTTTCTTAGACGTCAGGTG
GCACTTTTCGGGGAAATGTGCGCGGAACCCCTATTTGTTTATTTTTCTAAATACATTCAAATATGTATCC
GCTCATGAGACAATAACCCTGATAAATGCTTCAATAATATTGAAAAAGGAAGAGTATGAGTATTCAACAT
TTCCGTGTCGCCCTTATTCCCTTTTTTGCGGCATTTTGCCTTCCTGTTTTTGCTCACCCAGAAACGCTGG
TGAAAGTAAAAGATGCTGAAGATCAGTTGGGTGCACGAGTGGGTTACATCGAACTGGATCTCAACAGCGG
TAAGATCCTTGAGAGTTTTCGCCCCGAAGAACGTTTTCCAATGATGAGCAC
